Addgene plasmid #219727: pNK879
Purpose: MoClo-compatible Level 0 - promoter vector carrying promoter MinSyn108
Depositing lab: Alexander Mishin. Depositing organization: Planta LLC. Publication: Systematic Comparison of Plant Promoters in Nicotiana spp. Expression Systems. Shakhova ES, Markina NM, Mitiouchkina T, Bugaeva EN, Karataeva TA, Palkina KA, Fakhranurova LI, Yampolsky IV, Sarkisyan KS, Mishin AS. Int J Mol Sci. 2022 Dec 6;23(23):15441. doi: 10.3390/ijms232315441. PubMed 36499768.
Backbone
  Vector backbone: Level 0 - promoter -like
  Backbone size w/o insert (bp): 2251
  Vector type: Plant Expression, Synthetic Biology
Growth in bacteria
  Bacterial resistance: Spectinomycin, 50 μg/mL
  Growth temperature: 37°C
  Growth strain: DH5alpha
  Copy number: High Copy
Gene/Insert
  Gene/Insert name: promoter MinSyn108
  Species: Synthetic
  Insert size (bp): 272
  Promoter: MinSyn108
  Cloning method: Restriction Enzyme; 5′ cloning site BbsI (destroyed during cloning); 3′ cloning site BbsI (destroyed during cloning)
  Sequencing primers: 5′ gagcgaggaagcggaagagcgccc; 3′ accattattatcatgacattaacc
Terms and licenses: Academic/Nonprofit Terms; Industry Terms: Not Available to Industry
How to cite: pNK879 was a gift from Alexander Mishin (Addgene plasmid # 219727 ; http://n2t.net/addgene:219727 ; RRID:Addgene_219727)
