[The description below was written by a language model from this plasmid's Addgene catalogue record and pLannotate feature annotations shown in this document.]
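Description:
pNK879 is a small MoClo-compatible Level 0 part plasmid (about 2.5 kb) that stores a single synthetic plant promoter, MinSyn108, as a standardised module for Golden Gate assembly. The backbone is described as a "Level 0 – promoter"-like vector of roughly 2.25 kb. It is propagated in E. coli from a high-copy ColE1/pUC-type origin and selected with spectinomycin through the aadA aminoglycoside adenylyltransferase gene, which spans the numbering origin of the sequenced record. An AmpR (bla) promoter annotated upstream of aadA probably drives the marker. The short integrase and gentamicin-resistance fragments flagged in the same region are most likely remnants of the integron context from which the aadA cassette derives, not functional genes. A brief lacI fragment is likewise only a backbone remnant.

The payload is the 272 bp synthetic MinSyn108 promoter, inserted by BbsI-based cloning that destroyed both BbsI sites. The automated annotation does not label the promoter as such, but it detects a short match to the CaMV 35S promoter in the insert region. This may reflect a 35S-derived minimal core within the synthetic design, although the record does not spell out the promoter's architecture. The plasmid contains no coding sequence, terminator or plant selection marker, so it is not an expression vector in its own right. Instead, the promoter part is intended to be released and combined with other Level 0 modules to build Level 1 plant transcription units. The associated work systematically compared plant promoters in Nicotiana expression systems, so the part is suited to tuning transgene expression levels in plant synthetic biology.
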