Features (pLannotate 1.2.2; 7 found; start..end, strand, type, name):
    398..986     +  rep_origin     ori: high-copy-number ColE1/pMB1/pBR322/pUC origin of replication
   1169..1218    +  CDS            lacI (fragment): lac repressor; lacI; The lac repressor binds to the lac operator to inhibit transcription in E. coli. This inhibition can be relieved by adding lactose or isopropyl-β-D-thiogalactopyranoside (IPTG).
   1352..1377    +  promoter       CaMV 35S promoter (fragment): strong constitutive promoter from cauliflower mosaic virus
   1635..1739    +  promoter       AmpR promoter: bla
   1730..1810    -  CDS            int (fragment): INT2_ECOLX - Protein inferred from homology: Swiss-Prot protein existence level 3. Putative integrase believed to be involved in the insertion of antibiotic resistance genes into plasmids and transposons. From Escherichia coli.
   1898..1954    +  CDS            GmR (fragment): gentamycin acetyltransferase; aacC1; confers resistance to gentamycin
   1961..224     +  CDS            aadA (across the origin): S3AD_ECOLX - Experimental evidence at protein level: Swiss-Prot protein existence level 1. Mediates bacterial resistance to the antibiotics streptomycin and spectinomycin. From Escherichia coli.
>Addgene plasmid #219727 | pNK879 | addgene full sequence | sequence record 437051 | Addgene NGS Result
CGTTGTCCCGCATTTGGTACAGCGCAGTAACCGGCAAAATCGCGCCGAAGGATGTCGCTGCCGACTGGGC
AATGGAGCGCCTGCCGGCCCAGTATCAGCCCGTCATACTTGAAGCTAGACAGGCTTATCTTGGACAAGAA
GAAGATCGCTTGGCCTCGCGCGCAGATCAGTTGGAAGAATTTGTCCATTACGTAAAAGGCGAGATCACCA
AGGTAGTCGGCAAATAACTGTCAGACCAAGTTTACTCATATATACTTTAGATTGATTTAAAACTTCATTT
TTAATTTAAAAGGATCTAGGTGAAGATCCTTTTTGATAATCTCATGACCAAAATCCCTTAACGTGAGTTT
TCGTTCCACTGAGCGTCAGACCCCGTAGAAAAGATCAAAGGATCTTCTTGAGATCCTTTTTTTCTGCGCG
TAATCTGCTGCTTGCAAACAAAAAAACCACCGCTACCAGCGGTGGTTTGTTTGCCGGATCAAGAGCTACC
AACTCTTTTTCCGAAGGTAACTGGCTTCAGCAGAGCGCAGATACCAAATACTGTTCTTCTAGTGTAGCCG
TAGTTAGGCCACCACTTCAAGAACTCTGTAGCACCGCCTACATACCTCGCTCTGCTAATCCTGTTACCAG
TGGCTGCTGCCAGTGGCGATAAGTCGTGTCTTACCGGGTTGGACTCAAGACGATAGTTACCGGATAAGGC
GCAGCGGTCGGGCTGAACGGGGGGTTCGTGCACACAGCCCAGCTTGGAGCGAACGACCTACACCGAACTG
AGATACCTACAGCGTGAGCTATGAGAAAGCGCCACGCTTCCCGAAGGGAGAAAGGCGGACAGGTATCCGG
TAAGCGGCAGGGTCGGAACAGGAGAGCGCACGAGGGAGCTTCCAGGGGGAAACGCCTGGTATCTTTATAG
TCCTGTCGGGTTTCGCCACCTCTGACTTGAGCGTCGATTTTTGTGATGCTCGTCAGGGGGGCGGAGCCTA
TGGAAAAACGCCAGCAACGCGGCCTTTTTACGGTTCCTGGCCTTTTGCTGGCCTTTTGCTCACATGTTCT
TTCCTGCGTTATCCCCTGATTCTGTGGATAACCGTATTACCGCCTTTGAGTGAGCTGATACCGCTCGCCG
CAGCCGAACGACCGAGCGCAGCGAGTCAGTGAGCGAGGAAGCGGAAGAGCGCCCAATACGCAAACCGCCT
CTCCCCGCGCGTTGGCCGATTCATTAATCACTCTGTGGTCTCAGGAGGCGTGTCGTTTTAGTGAGGAGCA
AGTGGATGTAGGTCACGACCATCACTATCAGCGATCTTGCCTGCCTTTTATGACCCCCGCCGATGACGCG
GGAAGGAGGACCGATGCTGATTCTCTCTGCCGACAGTGGTCCCAAAGGTTGTCTGCACCAACCATTATTG
CGTCACATGTAGGCTATCAGCTTATGACGTAAGCCATGACGTCTAGACCTCTACAAACTATATAAGGTTT
TGCTATTCATTGAAAGCAGTAGTGACTGATTTGTATATATACTTGAGACCACGAAGTGGCTCTTCAGTGG
ACGAAAGGGCCTCGTGATACGCCTATTTTTATAGGTTAATGTCATGATAATAATGGTTTCTTAGACGTCA
GGTGGCACTTTTCGGGGAAATGTGCGCGGAACCCCTATTTGTTTATTTTTCTAAATACATTCAAATATGT
ATCCGCTCATGAGACAATAACCCTGATAAATGCTTCAATAATATTGAAAAAGGAAGAGTATGCGCTCACG
CAACTGGTCCAGAACCTTGACCGAACGCAGCGGTGGTAACGGCGCAGTGGCGGTTTTCATGGCTTGTTAT
GACTGTTTTTTTTTGGGGTACAGTCTATGCCTCGGGCATCCAAGCAGCAAGCGCGTTACGCCGTGGGTCG
ATGTTTGATGTTATGGAGCAGCAACGATGTTACGCAGCAGGGCAGTCGCCCTAAAACAAAGTTAAACATC
ATGAGGGAAGCGGTGATCGCCGAAGTATCGACTCAACTATCAGAGGTAGTTGGCGTCATCGAGCGCCATC
TCGAACCGACGTTGCTGGCCGTACATTTGTACGGCTCCGCAGTGGATGGCGGCCTGAAGCCACACAGCGA
TATTGATTTGCTGGTTACGGTGACCGTAAGGCTTGATGAAACAACGCGGCGAGCTTTGATCAACGACCTT
TTGGAAACTTCGGCTTCCCCTGGAGAGAGCGAGATTCTCCGCGCTGTAGAAGTCACCATTGTTGTGCACG
ACGACATCATTCCGTGGCGTTATCCAGCTAAGCGCGAACTGCAATTTGGAGAATGGCAGCGCAATGACAT
TCTTGCAGGTATCTTCGAGCCAGCCACGATCGACATTGATCTGGCTATCTTGCTGACAAAAGCAAGAGAA
CATAGCGTTGCCTTGGTAGGTCCAGCGGCGGAGGAACTCTTTGATCCGGTTCCTGAACAGGATCTATTTG
AGGCGCTAAATGAAACCTTAACGCTATGGAACTCGCCGCCCGACTGGGCTGGCGATGAGCGAAATGTAGT
GCTTA
